Addgene plasmid #247258: pNP3386 [For use in genome insertion and off-target assessment]
Purpose: Example plasmid for bridge recombinase mediated insertion and off-target assessment with puromycin selection — must clone in UMI
Depositing lab: Patrick Hsu. Depositing organization: Arc Institute. Publication: Megabase-scale human genome rearrangement with programmable bridge recombinases. Perry NT, Bartie LJ, Katrekar D, Gonzalez GA, Durrant MG, Pai JJ, Fanton A, Martins JQ, Hiraizumi M, Ricci-Tam C, Nishimasu H, Konermann S, Hsu PD. Science. 2025 Sep 25:eadz0276. doi: 10.1126/science.adz0276. PubMed 40997214.
Backbone
  Vector backbone: N/A
  Vector type: Mammalian Expression
Growth in bacteria
  Bacterial resistance: Ampicillin, 100 μg/mL
  Growth temperature: 37°C
  Growth strain: DH5alpha
  Copy number: High Copy
Gene/Insert
  Gene/Insert name: ISCro4 Recognition Site-UMI-Ef1a-PuroR-P2A-mCherry (Plasmid for Insertion Site Mapping [Example, Clone in Sequence + UMI])
  Species: Synthetic
  Cloning method: Gibson Cloning
Terms and licenses: Academic/Nonprofit Terms; Industry Terms: Not Available to Industry
Depositor comments: Please visit https://doi.org/10.1101/2025.05.14.653916 for bioRxiv preprint.
How to cite: pNP3386 [For use in genome insertion and off-target assessment] was a gift from Patrick Hsu (Addgene plasmid # 247258 ; http://n2t.net/addgene:247258 ; RRID:Addgene_247258)
