[The description below was written by a language model from this plasmid's Addgene catalogue record and pLannotate feature annotations shown in this document.]
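Description:
pNP3386 is a compact (about 4.8 kb) mammalian expression plasmid designed as a donor for bridge recombinase–mediated insertion into the genome and for mapping where those insertions land. No named backbone is recorded. In bacteria it is maintained by a high-copy ColE1/pUC-type origin and selected with ampicillin through a bla cassette driven by its own AmpR promoter.

The payload is described as an ISCro4 recognition site followed by a unique molecular identifier (UMI) position and an EF-1α–driven selection/reporter cassette. The strong constitutive human EF-1α promoter drives a single open reading frame encoding puromycin N-acetyltransferase joined through a P2A ribosome-skipping peptide to mCherry, ending in a bovine growth hormone polyadenylation signal. One transcript therefore yields two separate proteins, so cells carrying the plasmid can be enriched with puromycin and also followed by red fluorescence. The automated feature table does not annotate the ISCro4 recognition site or the UMI. From the order given in the insert name they would be expected in the unannotated stretch between the origin and the EF-1α promoter, but the record does not confirm this.

The deposit is explicitly an example template: users must clone in their own sequence and a UMI before use. In the intended application, the recognition site serves as the recombinase substrate for inserting the plasmid at a programmed genomic target. The UMI should allow individual insertion events to be distinguished when on-target and off-target sites are mapped. The recombinase and bridge RNA are not encoded in any annotated feature and presumably must be supplied separately.
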