Features (pLannotate 1.2.2; 8 found; start..end, strand, type, name):
      1..105     +  promoter       AmpR promoter: bla
    106..966     +  CDS            AmpR: β-lactamase; bla; confers resistance to ampicillin, carbenicillin, and related antibiotics
   1137..1725    +  rep_origin     ori: high-copy-number ColE1/pMB1/pBR322/pUC origin of replication
   2018..3196    +  promoter       EF-1α promoter: strong constitutive promoter for human elongation factor EF-1α
   3204..3800    +  CDS            PuroR (fragment): puromycin N-acetyltransferase; pac from Streptomyces; confers resistance to puromycin
   3801..3856    +  CDS            P2A (fragment): 2A peptide from porcine teschovirus-1 polyprotein Eukaryotic ribosomes fail to insert a peptide bond between the Gly and Pro residues, yielding separate polypeptides.
   3864..4571    +  CDS            mCherry: mCherry is a basic (constitutively fluorescent) red fluorescent protein published in 2004, derived from Discosoma sp.. It is reported to be a very rapidly-maturing monomer with low acid sensitivity.
   4605..4812    +  polyA_signal   bGH poly(A) signal: bovine growth hormone polyadenylation signal
>Addgene plasmid #247258 | pNP3386 [For use in genome insertion and off-target assessment] | addgene full sequence | sequence record 490391 | Addgene NGS Result
CGCGGAACCCCTATTTGTTTATTTTTCTAAATACATTCAAATATGTATCCGCTCATGAGACAATAACCCT
GATAAATGCTTCAATAATATTGAAAAAGGAAGAGTATGAGTATTCAACATTTCCGTGTCGCCCTTATTCC
CTTTTTTGCGGCATTTTGCCTTCCTGTTTTTGCTCACCCAGAAACGCTGGTGAAAGTAAAAGATGCTGAA
GATCAGTTGGGTGCACGAGTGGGTTACATCGAACTGGATCTCAACAGCGGTAAGATCCTTGAGAGTTTTC
GCCCCGAAGAACGTTTTCCAATGATGAGCACTTTTAAAGTTCTGCTATGTGGCGCGGTATTATCCCGTAT
TGACGCCGGGCAAGAGCAACTCGGTCGCCGCATACACTATTCTCAGAATGACTTGGTTGAGTACTCACCA
GTCACAGAAAAGCATCTTACGGATGGCATGACAGTAAGAGAATTATGCAGTGCTGCCATAACCATGAGTG
ATAACACTGCGGCCAACTTACTTCTGACAACGATCGGAGGACCGAAGGAGCTAACCGCTTTTTTGCACAA
CATGGGGGATCATGTAACTCGCCTTGATCGTTGGGAACCGGAGCTGAATGAAGCCATACCAAACGACGAG
CGTGACACCACGATGCCTGTAGCAATGGCAACAACGTTGCGCAAACTATTAACTGGCGAACTACTTACTC
TAGCTTCCCGGCAACAATTAATAGACTGGATGGAGGCGGATAAAGTTGCAGGACCACTTCTGCGCTCGGC
CCTTCCGGCTGGCTGGTTTATTGCTGATAAATCTGGAGCCGGTGAGCGTGGCTCTCGCGGTATCATTGCA
GCACTGGGGCCAGATGGTAAGCCCTCCCGTATCGTAGTTATCTACACGACGGGGAGTCAGGCAACTATGG
ATGAACGAAATAGACAGATCGCTGAGATAGGTGCCTCACTGATTAAGCATTGGTAACTGTCAGACCAAGT
TTACTCATATATACTTTAGATTGATTTAAAACTTCATTTTTAATTTAAAAGGATCTAGGTGAAGATCCTT
TTTGATAATCTCATGACCAAAATCCCTTAACGTGAGTTTTCGTTCCACTGAGCGTCAGACCCCGTAGAAA
AGATCAAAGGATCTTCTTGAGATCCTTTTTTTCTGCGCGTAATCTGCTGCTTGCAAACAAAAAAACCACC
GCTACCAGCGGTGGTTTGTTTGCCGGATCAAGAGCTACCAACTCTTTTTCCGAAGGTAACTGGCTTCAGC
AGAGCGCAGATACCAAATACTGTTCTTCTAGTGTAGCCGTAGTTAGGCCACCACTTCAAGAACTCTGTAG
CACCGCCTACATACCTCGCTCTGCTAATCCTGTTACCAGTGGCTGCTGCCAGTGGCGATAAGTCGTGTCT
TACCGGGTTGGACTCAAGACGATAGTTACCGGATAAGGCGCAGCGGTCGGGCTGAACGGGGGGTTCGTGC
ACACAGCCCAGCTTGGAGCGAACGACCTACACCGAACTGAGATACCTACAGCGTGAGCTATGAGAAAGCG
CCACGCTTCCCGAAGGGAGAAAGGCGGACAGGTATCCGGTAAGCGGCAGGGTCGGAACAGGAGAGCGCAC
GAGGGAGCTTCCAGGGGGAAACGCCTGGTATCTTTATAGTCCTGTCGGGTTTCGCCACCTCTGACTTGAG
CGTCGATTTTTGTGATGCTCGTCAGGGGGGCGGAGCCTATGGAAAAACGCCAGCAACGCGGCCTTTTTAC
GGTTCCTGGCCTTTTGCTGGCCTTTTGCTCACATGTTCTTTCCTGCGTTATCCCCTGATTCTGTGGATAA
CCGTATTACCGCCTTTGAGTGAGCTGATACCGCTCGCCGCAGCCGAACGACCGAGCGCAGCGAGTCAGTG
AGCGAGGAAGCGGAAGAGCGAGCTTCGCACGATTGCACCTTGGGAGCACGGTACGTCGGCTGGACCTCCT
AAATAGTTCTAATCCATTCATTGTGCATTGCCGCCGAATGCAACCTCGATCGAGCCGGGCTCCGGTGCCC
GTCAGTGGGCAGAGCGCACATCGCCCACAGTCCCCGAGAAGTTGGGGGGAGGGGTCGGCAATTGAACCGG
TGCCTAGAGAAGGTGGCGCGGGGTAAACTGGGAAAGTGATGTCGTGTACTGGCTCCGCCTTTTTCCCGAG
GGTGGGGGAGAACCGTATATAAGTGCAGTAGTCGCCGTGAACGTTCTTTTTCGCAACGGGTTTGCCGCCA
GAACACAGGTAAGTGCCGTGTGTGGTTCCCGCGGGCCTGGCCTCTTTACGGGTTATGGCCCTTGCGTGCC
TTGAATTACTTCCACCTGGCTGCAGTACGTGATTCTTGATCCCGAGCTTCGGGTTGGAAGTGGGTGGGAG
AGTTCGAGGCCTTGCGCTTAAGGAGCCCCTTCGCCTCGTGCTTGAGTTGAGGCCTGGCCTGGGCGCTGGG
GCCGCCGCGTGCGAATCTGGTGGCACCTTCGCGCCTGTCTCGCTGCTTTCGATAAGTCTCTAGCCATTTA
AAATTTTTGATGACCTGCTGCGACGCTTTTTTTCTGGCAAGATAGTCTTGTAAATGCGGGCCAAGATCTG
CACACTGGTATTTCGGTTTTTGGGGCCGCGGGCGGCGACGGGGCCCGTGCGTCCCAGCGCACATGTTCGG
CGAGGCGGGGCCTGCGAGCGCGGCCACCGAGAATCGGACGGGGGTAGTCTCAAGCTGGCCGGCCTGCTCT
GGTGCCTGGCCTCGCGCCGCCGTGTATCGCCCCGCCCTGGGCGGCAAGGCTGGCCCGGTCGGCACCAGTT
GCGTGAGCGGAAAGATGGCCGCTTCCCGGCCCTGCTGCAGGGAGCTCAAAATGGAGGACGCGGCGCTCGG
GAGAGCGGGCGGGTGAGTCACCCACACAAAGGAAAAGGGCCTTTCCGTCCTCAGCCGTCGCTTCATGTGA
CTCCACGGAGTACCGGGCGCCGTCCAGGCACCTCGATTAGTTCTCGAGCTTTTGGAGTACGTCGTCTTTA
GGTTGGGGGGAGGGGTTTTATGCGATGGAGTTTCCCCACACTGAGTGGGTGGAGACTGAAGTTAGGCCAG
CTTGGCACTTGATGTAATTCTCCTTGGAATTTGCCCTTTTTGAGTTTGGATCTTGGTTCATTCTCAAGCC
TCAGACAGTGGTTCAAAGTTTTTTTCTTCCATTTCAGGTGTCGTGAAGCCACCATGACCGAGTACAAGCC
CACGGTGCGCCTCGCCACCCGCGACGACGTCCCCAGGGCCGTACGCACCCTCGCCGCCGCGTTCGCCGAC
TACCCCGCCACGCGCCACACCGTCGATCCGGACCGCCACATCGAGCGGGTCACCGAGCTGCAAGAACTCT
TCCTCACGCGCGTCGGGCTCGACATCGGCAAGGTGTGGGTCGCGGACGACGGCGCCGCCGTGGCGGTCTG
GACCACGCCGGAGAGCGTCGAAGCGGGGGCGGTGTTCGCCGAGATCGGCCCGCGCATGGCCGAGTTGAGC
GGTTCCCGGCTGGCCGCGCAGCAACAGATGGAAGGCCTCCTGGCGCCGCACCGGCCCAAGGAGCCCGCGT
GGTTCCTGGCCACCGTCGGAGTCTCGCCCGACCACCAGGGCAAGGGTCTGGGCAGCGCCGTCGTGCTCCC
CGGAGTGGAGGCGGCCGAGCGCGCCGGGGTGCCCGCCTTCCTGGAAACCTCCGCGCCCCGCAACCTCCCC
TTCTACGAGCGGCTCGGCTTCACCGTCACCGCCGACGTCGAGGTGCCCGAAGGACCGCGCACCTGGTGCA
TGACCCGCAAGCCCGGTGCCGCCACGAACTTCTCTCTGTTAAAGCAAGCAGGTGACGTGGAAGAAAACCC
CGGTCCCGGATCCATGGTGAGCAAGGGCGAGGAGGATAACATGGCCATCATCAAGGAGTTCATGCGCTTC
AAGGTGCACATGGAGGGCTCCGTGAACGGCCACGAGTTCGAGATCGAGGGCGAGGGCGAGGGCCGCCCCT
ACGAGGGCACCCAGACCGCCAAGCTGAAGGTGACCAAGGGTGGCCCCCTGCCCTTCGCCTGGGACATCCT
GTCCCCTCAGTTCATGTACGGCTCCAAGGCCTACGTGAAGCACCCCGCCGACATCCCCGACTACTTGAAG
CTGTCCTTCCCCGAGGGCTTCAAGTGGGAGCGCGTGATGAACTTCGAGGACGGCGGCGTGGTGACCGTGA
CCCAGGACTCCTCCCTGCAGGACGGCGAGTTCATCTACAAGGTGAAGCTGCGCGGCACCAACTTCCCCTC
CGACGGCCCCGTAATGCAGAAGAAGACCATGGGCTGGGAGGCCTCCTCCGAGCGGATGTACCCCGAGGAC
GGCGCCCTGAAGGGCGAGATCAAGCAGAGGCTGAAGCTGAAGGACGGCGGCCACTACGACGCTGAGGTCA
AGACCACCTACAAGGCCAAGAAGCCCGTGCAGCTGCCCGGCGCCTACAACGTCAACATCAAGTTGGACAT
CACCTCCCACAACGAGGACTACACCATCGTGGAACAGTACGAACGCGCCGAGGGCCGCCACTCCACCGGC
GGCATGGACGAGCTGTACAAGTAACTCGAGCTAGAGCTCGCTGATCAGCCTCGACTGTGCCTTCTAGTTG
CCAGCCATCTGTTGTTTGCCCCTCCCCCGTGCCTTCCTTGACCCTGGAAGGTGCCACTCCCACTGTCCTT
TCCTAATAAAATGAGGAAATTGCATCGCATTGTCTGAGTAGGTGTCATTCTATTCTGGGGGGTGGGGTGG
GGCAGGACAGCAAGGGGGAGGATTGGGAAGACAATAGCAGGCATGCTGGGGACGACGTCAGGTGGCACTT
TTCGGGGAAATGTG
